Addgene plasmid #214121: pPB-spCas9-pZeo
Purpose: Gene expression by Piggybac transposase in mammalian cells
Depositing lab: Sho Yoshimatsu. Depositing organization: Keio University.
Backbone
  Vector backbone: pPB
  Vector type: Mammalian Expression, CRISPR
Growth in bacteria
  Bacterial resistance: Ampicillin, 100 μg/mL
  Growth temperature: 37°C
  Growth strain: NEB Stable
  Copy number: High Copy
Gene/Insert
  Gene/Insert name: spCas9
  Species: Synthetic
  Mutation: Codon-optimized for mammalian cells
  Cloning method: Restriction Enzyme; 5′ cloning site Unknown (unknown if destroyed); 3′ cloning site Unknown (unknown if destroyed)
Terms and licenses: Academic/Nonprofit Terms; Industry Terms: Not Available to Industry
How to cite: pPB-spCas9-pZeo was a gift from Sho Yoshimatsu (Addgene plasmid # 214121 ; http://n2t.net/addgene:214121 ; RRID:Addgene_214121)
