[The description below was written by a language model from this plasmid's Addgene catalogue record and pLannotate feature annotations shown in this document.]
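Description:
pPB-spCas9-pZeo is a 10.5 kb mammalian CRISPR expression plasmid built on a pPB (piggyBac transposon) backbone. It is intended for delivering a Streptococcus pyogenes Cas9 cassette into mammalian cells, where co-supplied piggyBac transposase can integrate it into the genome. In bacteria it is maintained as a high-copy plasmid through a ColE1/pUC-type origin and selected with ampicillin via the AmpR (β-lactamase) gene. The backbone also retains pBluescript-like remnants: an f1 origin, lacZα and lacI fragments, the lac promoter and operator, and flanking T7 and T3 promoters. The automated annotation does not call the piggyBac terminal repeats. Their presence is therefore inferred from the backbone name and stated purpose, presumably in the unannotated stretches flanking the payload.

The payload has three units in the same orientation. A human U6 RNA polymerase III promoter precedes an SpCas9 guide RNA scaffold, followed by a second partial scaffold fragment. The record does not state a specific spacer or target, so this may be an empty guide-cloning position. Next, a CBh-type hybrid promoter (CMV enhancer, chicken β-actin promoter and hybrid CBA/MVM intron) drives the mammalian codon-optimised spCas9. The Cas9 is annotated as contiguous N- and C-terminal portions forming one full-length reading frame, ending in a nucleoplasmin bipartite NLS and terminated by the bGH polyadenylation signal. Finally, a mouse PGK promoter expresses BleoR (Sh ble) with a PGK poly(A) signal, which allows Zeocin selection of cells that have taken up the cassette. Together these parts support generation of stable Cas9-expressing mammalian cell populations for genome editing.
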