Features (pLannotate 1.2.2; 25 found; start..end, strand, type, name):
     30..458     -  rep_origin     f1 ori (sequence partly withheld): f1 bacteriophage origin of replication; arrow indicates direction of (+) strand synthesis
    463..620     -  CDS            lacZα (fragment): LacZα fragment of β-galactosidase; lacZ fragment
    623..641     +  promoter       T7 promoter: promoter for bacteriophage T7 RNA polymerase
   1014..1254    +  promoter       U6 promoter: RNA polymerase III promoter for human U6 snRNA
   1281..1356    +  misc_RNA       gRNA scaffold: guide RNA scaffold for the Streptococcus pyogenes CRISPR/Cas9 system
   1363..1406    +  misc_RNA       gRNA scaffold (fragment): guide RNA scaffold for the Streptococcus pyogenes CRISPR/Cas9 system
   1453..1738    +  enhancer       CMV enhancer: human cytomegalovirus immediate early enhancer; contains an 18-bp deletion relative to the standard CMV enhancer
   1740..2017    +  promoter       chicken β-actin promoter: No description available
   2018..2245    +  intron         hybrid intron: hybrid between chicken β-actin (CBA) and minute virus of mice (MMV) introns (Gray et al., 2011)
   2383..3984    +  CDS            Cas9(N): N-terminal portion of Streptococcus pyogenes Cas9 (Zetsche et al., 2015)
   3985..6483    +  CDS            Cas9(C): C-terminal portion of Streptococcus pyogenes Cas9 (Zetsche et al., 2015)
   6484..6531    +  CDS            nucleoplasmin NLS: bipartite nuclear localization signal from nucleoplasmin
   6565..6676    +  polyA_signal   bGH poly(A) signal: bovine growth hormone polyadenylation signal
   6847..6946    +  CDS            TcR (fragment): tetracycline efflux protein; tet; confers resistance to tetracycline
   6957..7456    +  promoter       PGK promoter: mouse phosphoglycerate kinase 1 promoter
   7470..7844    +  CDS            BleoR: antibiotic-binding protein; Sh ble from Streptoalloteichus hindustanus; confers resistance to bleomycin, phleomycin, and Zeocin™
   7845..8062    +  polyA_signal   PGK poly(A) signal (fragment): mouse phosphoglycerate kinase 1 polyadenylation signal
   8322..8340    -  promoter       T3 promoter: promoter for bacteriophage T3 RNA polymerase
   8385..8401    -  protein_bind   lac operator: The lac repressor binds to the lac operator to inhibit transcription in E. coli. This inhibition can be relieved by adding lactose or isopropyl-β-D-thiogalactopyranoside (IPTG). lac repressor encoded by lacI
   8409..8439    -  promoter       lac promoter: promoter for the E. coli lac operon
   8454..8475    -  protein_bind   CAP binding site: CAP binding activates transcription in the presence of cAMP. E. coli catabolite activator protein
   8488..8580    -  CDS            lacI (fragment): lac repressor; lacI; The lac repressor binds to the lac operator to inhibit transcription in E. coli. This inhibition can be relieved by adding lactose or isopropyl-β-D-thiogalactopyranoside (IPTG).
   8763..9351    -  rep_origin     ori: high-copy-number ColE1/pMB1/pBR322/pUC origin of replication
   9522..10382   -  CDS            AmpR: β-lactamase; bla; confers resistance to ampicillin, carbenicillin, and related antibiotics
  10383..10487   -  promoter       AmpR promoter: bla
>Addgene plasmid #214121 | pPB-spCas9-pZeo | addgene full sequence | sequence record 423619 | Addgene NGS Result
CTAAATTGTAAGCGTTAATATTTTGTTAAAATTCGCGTTAAATTTTTGTTAAATCAGCTCATTTTTTAAC
CAATAGGCCGAAATCGGCAAAATCCCTTATAAATCAAAAGAATAGACCGAGATAGGGT
[37 nt withheld, positions 129-165]
AAAGAACGTGGACTCCAACGTCAAAGG
[49 nt withheld, positions 193-241]
T
[91 nt withheld, positions 243-333]
G
[124 nt withheld, positions 335-458]
CCCATTCGCCATTCAGGCTGCGCAACTGTTGGGAAGGGCGATCGGTGCGGGCCTCTTCGCTATTACGCCA
GCTGGCGAAAGGGGGATGTGCTGCAAGGCGATTAAGTTGGGTAACGCCAGGGTTTTCCCAGTCACGACGT
TGTAAAACGACGGCCAGTGAATTGTAATACGACTCACTATAGGGCGAATTGGGTACCTTAACCCTAGAAA
GATAGTCTGCGTAAAATTGACGCATGCATTCTTGAAATATTGCTCTCTCTTTCTAAATAGCGCGAATCCG
TCGCTGTGCATTTAGGACATCTCAGTCGCCGCTTGGAGCTCCCGTGAGGCGTGCTTGTCAATGAGGTAAG
TGTCACTGATTTTGAACTATAACGACCGCGTGAGTCAAAATGACGCATGATTATCTTTTACGTGACTTTT
AAGATTTAACTCATACGATAATTATATTGTTATTTCATGTTCTACTTACGTGATAACTTATTATATATAT
ATTTTCTTGTTATAGATGATCCACTAGTAACGGCCGCCAGTGTGCTGGAATTCGCGGCCCACATGGAGGG
CCTATTTCCCATGATTCCTTCATATTTGCATATACGATACAAGGCTGTTAGAGAGATAATTGGAATTAAT
TTGACTGTAAACACAAAGATATTAGTACAAAATACGTGACGTAGAAAGTAATAATTTCTTGGGTAGTTTG
CAGTTTTAAAATTATGTTTTAAAATGGACTATCATATGCTTACCGTAACTTGAAAGTATTTCGATTTCTT
GGCTTTATATATCTTGTGGAAAGGACGAAACACCGGGTCTTCGAGAAGACCTGTTTTAGAGCTAGAAATA
GCAAGTTAAAATAAGGCTAGTCCGTTATCAACTTGAAAAAGTGGCACCGAGTCGGTGCTTTTTTGTTTTA
GAGCTAGAAATAGCAAGTTAAAATAAGGCTAGTCCGTTTTTAGCGCGTGCGCCAATTCTGCAGACAAATG
GCTCTAGAGGTACCCGTTACATAACTTACGGTAAATGGCCCGCCTGGCTGACCGCCCAACGACCCCCGCC
CATTGACGTCAATAGTAACGCCAATAGGGACTTTCCATTGACGTCAATGGGTGGAGTATTTACGGTAAAC
TGCCCACTTGGCAGTACATCAAGTGTATCATATGCCAAGTACGCCCCCTATTGACGTCAATGACGGTAAA
TGGCCCGCCTGGCATTGTGCCCAGTACATGACCTTATGGGACTTTCCTACTTGGCAGTACATCTACGTAT
TAGTCATCGCTATTACCATGGTCGAGGTGAGCCCCACGTTCTGCTTCACTCTCCCCATCTCCCCCCCCTC
CCCACCCCCAATTTTGTATTTATTTATTTTTTAATTATTTTGTGCAGCGATGGGGGCGGGGGGGGGGGGG
GGGCGCGCGCCAGGCGGGGCGGGGCGGGGCGAGGGGCGGGGCGGGGCGAGGCGGAGAGGTGCGGCGGCAG
CCAATCAGAGCGGCGCGCTCCGAAAGTTTCCTTTTATGGCGAGGCGGCGGCGGCGGCGGCCCTATAAAAA
GCGAAGCGCGCGGCGGGCGGGAGTCGCTGCGCGCTGCCTTCGCCCCGTGCCCCGCTCCGCCGCCGCCTCG
CGCCGCCCGCCCCGGCTCTGACTGACCGCGTTACTCCCACAGGTGAGCGGGCGGGACGGCCCTTCTCCTC
CGGGCTGTAATTAGCTGAGCAAGAGGTAAGGGTTTAAGGGATGGTTGGTTGGTGGGGTATTAATGTTTAA
TTACCTGGAGCACCTGCCTGAAATCACTTTTTTTCAGGTTGGACCGGTGCCACCATGGACTATAAGGACC
ACGACGGAGACTACAAGGATCATGATATTGATTACAAAGACGATGACGATAAGATGGCCCCAAAGAAGAA
GCGGAAGGTCGGTATCCACGGAGTCCCAGCAGCCGACAAGAAGTACAGCATCGGCCTGGACATCGGCACC
AACTCTGTGGGCTGGGCCGTGATCACCGACGAGTACAAGGTGCCCAGCAAGAAATTCAAGGTGCTGGGCA
ACACCGACCGGCACAGCATCAAGAAGAACCTGATCGGAGCCCTGCTGTTCGACAGCGGCGAAACAGCCGA
GGCCACCCGGCTGAAGAGAACCGCCAGAAGAAGATACACCAGACGGAAGAACCGGATCTGCTATCTGCAA
GAGATCTTCAGCAACGAGATGGCCAAGGTGGACGACAGCTTCTTCCACAGACTGGAAGAGTCCTTCCTGG
TGGAAGAGGATAAGAAGCACGAGCGGCACCCCATCTTCGGCAACATCGTGGACGAGGTGGCCTACCACGA
GAAGTACCCCACCATCTACCACCTGAGAAAGAAACTGGTGGACAGCACCGACAAGGCCGACCTGCGGCTG
ATCTATCTGGCCCTGGCCCACATGATCAAGTTCCGGGGCCACTTCCTGATCGAGGGCGACCTGAACCCCG
ACAACAGCGACGTGGACAAGCTGTTCATCCAGCTGGTGCAGACCTACAACCAGCTGTTCGAGGAAAACCC
CATCAACGCCAGCGGCGTGGACGCCAAGGCCATCCTGTCTGCCAGACTGAGCAAGAGCAGACGGCTGGAA
AATCTGATCGCCCAGCTGCCCGGCGAGAAGAAGAATGGCCTGTTCGGAAACCTGATTGCCCTGAGCCTGG
GCCTGACCCCCAACTTCAAGAGCAACTTCGACCTGGCCGAGGATGCCAAACTGCAGCTGAGCAAGGACAC
CTACGACGACGACCTGGACAACCTGCTGGCCCAGATCGGCGACCAGTACGCCGACCTGTTTCTGGCCGCC
AAGAACCTGTCCGACGCCATCCTGCTGAGCGACATCCTGAGAGTGAACACCGAGATCACCAAGGCCCCCC
TGAGCGCCTCTATGATCAAGAGATACGACGAGCACCACCAGGACCTGACCCTGCTGAAAGCTCTCGTGCG
GCAGCAGCTGCCTGAGAAGTACAAAGAGATTTTCTTCGACCAGAGCAAGAACGGCTACGCCGGCTACATT
GACGGCGGAGCCAGCCAGGAAGAGTTCTACAAGTTCATCAAGCCCATCCTGGAAAAGATGGACGGCACCG
AGGAACTGCTCGTGAAGCTGAACAGAGAGGACCTGCTGCGGAAGCAGCGGACCTTCGACAACGGCAGCAT
CCCCCACCAGATCCACCTGGGAGAGCTGCACGCCATTCTGCGGCGGCAGGAAGATTTTTACCCATTCCTG
AAGGACAACCGGGAAAAGATCGAGAAGATCCTGACCTTCCGCATCCCCTACTACGTGGGCCCTCTGGCCA
GGGGAAACAGCAGATTCGCCTGGATGACCAGAAAGAGCGAGGAAACCATCACCCCCTGGAACTTCGAGGA
AGTGGTGGACAAGGGCGCTTCCGCCCAGAGCTTCATCGAGCGGATGACCAACTTCGATAAGAACCTGCCC
AACGAGAAGGTGCTGCCCAAGCACAGCCTGCTGTACGAGTACTTCACCGTGTATAACGAGCTGACCAAAG
TGAAATACGTGACCGAGGGAATGAGAAAGCCCGCCTTCCTGAGCGGCGAGCAGAAAAAGGCCATCGTGGA
CCTGCTGTTCAAGACCAACCGGAAAGTGACCGTGAAGCAGCTGAAAGAGGACTACTTCAAGAAAATCGAG
TGCTTCGACTCCGTGGAAATCTCCGGCGTGGAAGATCGGTTCAACGCCTCCCTGGGCACATACCACGATC
TGCTGAAAATTATCAAGGACAAGGACTTCCTGGACAATGAGGAAAACGAGGACATTCTGGAAGATATCGT
GCTGACCCTGACACTGTTTGAGGACAGAGAGATGATCGAGGAACGGCTGAAAACCTATGCCCACCTGTTC
GACGACAAAGTGATGAAGCAGCTGAAGCGGCGGAGATACACCGGCTGGGGCAGGCTGAGCCGGAAGCTGA
TCAACGGCATCCGGGACAAGCAGTCCGGCAAGACAATCCTGGATTTCCTGAAGTCCGACGGCTTCGCCAA
CAGAAACTTCATGCAGCTGATCCACGACGACAGCCTGACCTTTAAAGAGGACATCCAGAAAGCCCAGGTG
TCCGGCCAGGGCGATAGCCTGCACGAGCACATTGCCAATCTGGCCGGCAGCCCCGCCATTAAGAAGGGCA
TCCTGCAGACAGTGAAGGTGGTGGACGAGCTCGTGAAAGTGATGGGCCGGCACAAGCCCGAGAACATCGT
GATCGAAATGGCCAGAGAGAACCAGACCACCCAGAAGGGACAGAAGAACAGCCGCGAGAGAATGAAGCGG
ATCGAAGAGGGCATCAAAGAGCTGGGCAGCCAGATCCTGAAAGAACACCCCGTGGAAAACACCCAGCTGC
AGAACGAGAAGCTGTACCTGTACTACCTGCAGAATGGGCGGGATATGTACGTGGACCAGGAACTGGACAT
CAACCGGCTGTCCGACTACGATGTGGACCATATCGTGCCTCAGAGCTTTCTGAAGGACGACTCCATCGAC
AACAAGGTGCTGACCAGAAGCGACAAGAACCGGGGCAAGAGCGACAACGTGCCCTCCGAAGAGGTCGTGA
AGAAGATGAAGAACTACTGGCGGCAGCTGCTGAACGCCAAGCTGATTACCCAGAGAAAGTTCGACAATCT
GACCAAGGCCGAGAGAGGCGGCCTGAGCGAACTGGATAAGGCCGGCTTCATCAAGAGACAGCTGGTGGAA
ACCCGGCAGATCACAAAGCACGTGGCACAGATCCTGGACTCCCGGATGAACACTAAGTACGACGAGAATG
ACAAGCTGATCCGGGAAGTGAAAGTGATCACCCTGAAGTCCAAGCTGGTGTCCGATTTCCGGAAGGATTT
CCAGTTTTACAAAGTGCGCGAGATCAACAACTACCACCACGCCCACGACGCCTACCTGAACGCCGTCGTG
GGAACCGCCCTGATCAAAAAGTACCCTAAGCTGGAAAGCGAGTTCGTGTACGGCGACTACAAGGTGTACG
ACGTGCGGAAGATGATCGCCAAGAGCGAGCAGGAAATCGGCAAGGCTACCGCCAAGTACTTCTTCTACAG
CAACATCATGAACTTTTTCAAGACCGAGATTACCCTGGCCAACGGCGAGATCCGGAAGCGGCCTCTGATC
GAGACAAACGGCGAAACCGGGGAGATCGTGTGGGATAAGGGCCGGGATTTTGCCACCGTGCGGAAAGTGC
TGAGCATGCCCCAAGTGAATATCGTGAAAAAGACCGAGGTGCAGACAGGCGGCTTCAGCAAAGAGTCTAT
CCTGCCCAAGAGGAACAGCGATAAGCTGATCGCCAGAAAGAAGGACTGGGACCCTAAGAAGTACGGCGGC
TTCGACAGCCCCACCGTGGCCTATTCTGTGCTGGTGGTGGCCAAAGTGGAAAAGGGCAAGTCCAAGAAAC
TGAAGAGTGTGAAAGAGCTGCTGGGGATCACCATCATGGAAAGAAGCAGCTTCGAGAAGAATCCCATCGA
CTTTCTGGAAGCCAAGGGCTACAAAGAAGTGAAAAAGGACCTGATCATCAAGCTGCCTAAGTACTCCCTG
TTCGAGCTGGAAAACGGCCGGAAGAGAATGCTGGCCTCTGCCGGCGAACTGCAGAAGGGAAACGAACTGG
CCCTGCCCTCCAAATATGTGAACTTCCTGTACCTGGCCAGCCACTATGAGAAGCTGAAGGGCTCCCCCGA
GGATAATGAGCAGAAACAGCTGTTTGTGGAACAGCACAAGCACTACCTGGACGAGATCATCGAGCAGATC
AGCGAGTTCTCCAAGAGAGTGATCCTGGCCGACGCTAATCTGGACAAAGTGCTGTCCGCCTACAACAAGC
ACCGGGATAAGCCCATCAGAGAGCAGGCCGAGAATATCATCCACCTGTTTACCCTGACCAATCTGGGAGC
CCCTGCCGCCTTCAAGTACTTTGACACCACCATCGACCGGAAGAGGTACACCAGCACCAAAGAGGTGCTG
GACGCCACCCTGATCCACCAGAGCATCACCGGCCTGTACGAGACACGGATCGACCTGTCTCAGCTGGGAG
GCGACAAAAGGCCGGCGGCCACGAAAAAGGCCGGCCAGGCAAAAAAGAAAAAGGAATTCTAACTAGAGCT
CGCTGATCAGCCTCGACTGTGCCTTCTAGTTGCCAGCCATCTGTTGTTTGCCCCTCCCCCGTGCCTTCCT
TGACCCTGGAAGGTGCCACTCCCACTGTCCTTTCCTAATAAAATGAGGAAATTGCATCGCATTGTCTGAG
TAGGTGTCATTCTATTCTGGGGGGTGGGGTGGGGCAGGACAGCAAGGGGGAGGATTGGGAAGAGAATAGC
AGGCATGCTGGGGAGCGGCCGCTTTGTCGACAAGCTTTAATGCGGTAGTTTATCACAGTTAAATTGCTAA
CGCAGTCAGGCACCGTGTATGAAATCTAACAATGCGCTCATCGTCATCCTCGGCACCGTCACCCTGGATG
CTGTAGGCATAGGCTTGGTTATGCCGGTACTGCCGGGCCTCTTGCGGGGAATTCTACCGGGTAGGGGAGG
CGCTTTTCCCAAGGCAGTCTGGAGCATGCGCTTTAGCAGCCCCGCTGGGCACTTGGCGCTACACAAGTGG
CCTCTGGCCTCGCACACATTCCACATCCACCGGTAGGCGCCAACCGGCTCCGTTCTTTGGTGGCCCCTTC
GCGCCACCTTCTACTCCTCCCCTAGTCAGGAAGTTCCCCCCCGCCCCGCAGCTCGCGTCGTGCAGGACGT
GACAAATGGAAGTAGCACGTCTCACTAGTCTCGTGCAGATGGACAGCACCGCTGAGCAATGGAAGCGGGT
AGGCCTTTGGGGCAGCGGCCAATAGCAGCTTTGCTCCTTCGCTTTCTGGGCTCAGAGGCTGGGAAGGGGT
GGGTCCGGGGGCGGGCTCAGGGGCGGGCTCAGGGGCGGGGCGGGCGCCCGAAGGTCCTCCGGAGGCCCGG
CATTCTGCACGCTTCAAAAGCGCACGTCTGCCGCGCTGTTCTCCTCTTCCTCATCTCCGGGCCTTTCGAC
CTGCAGCCACCATGGCCAAGTTGACCAGTGCCGTTCCGGTGCTCACCGCGCGCGACGTCGCCGGAGCGGT
CGAGTTCTGGACCGACCGGCTCGGGTTCTCCCGGGACTTCGTGGAGGACGACTTCGCCGGTGTGGTCCGG
GACGACGTGACCCTGTTCATCAGCGCGGTCCAGGACCAGGTGGTGCCGGACAACACCCTGGCCTGGGTGT
GTGTGCGCGGCCTGGACGAGCTGTACGCCGAGTGGTCGGAGGTCGTGTCCACGAACTTCCGGGACGCCTC
CGGGCCGGCCATGACCGAGATCGGCGAGCAGCCGTGGGGGCGGGAGTTCGCCCTGCGCGACCCGGCCGGC
AACTGCGTGCACTTCGTGGCCGAGGAGCAGGACTGATGCAGAAATTGATGATCTATTAAACAATAAAGAT
GTCCACTAAAATGGAAGTTTTTCCTGTCATACTTTGTTAAGAAGGGTGAGAACAGAGTACCTACATTTTG
AATGGAAGGATTGGAGCTACGGGGGTGGGGGTGGGGTGGGATTAGATAAATGCCTGCTCTTTACTGAAGG
CTCTTTACTATTGCTTTATGATAATGTTTCATAGTTGGATATCAGATCCTTTGTTACTTTATAGAAGAAA
TTTTGAGTTTTTGTTTTTTTTTAATAAATAAATAAACATAAATAAATTGTTTGTTGAATTTATTATTAGT
ATGTAAGTGTAAATATAATAAAACTTAATATCTATTCAAATTAATAAATAAACCTCGATATACAGACCGA
TAAAACACATGCGTCAATTTTACGCATGATTATCTTTAACGTACGTCACAATATGATTATCTTTCTAGGG
TTAAAGAGCTCCAGCTTTTGTTCCCTTTAGTGAGGGTTAATTTCGAGCTTGGCGTAATCATGGTCATAGC
TGTTTCCTGTGTGAAATTGTTATCCGCTCACAATTCCACACAACATACGAGCCGGAAGCATAAAGTGTAA
AGCCTGGGGTGCCTAATGAGTGAGCTAACTCACATTAATTGCGTTGCGCTCACTGCCCGCTTTCCAGTCG
GGAAACCTGTCGTGCCAGCTGCATTAATGAATCGGCCAACGCGCGGGGAGAGGCGGTTTGCGTATTGGGC
GCTCTTCCGCTTCCTCGCTCACTGACTCGCTGCGCTCGGTCGTTCGGCTGCGGCGAGCGGTATCAGCTCA
CTCAAAGGCGGTAATACGGTTATCCACAGAATCAGGGGATAACGCAGGAAAGAACATGTGAGCAAAAGGC
CAGCAAAAGGCCAGGAACCGTAAAAAGGCCGCGTTGCTGGCGTTTTTCCATAGGCTCCGCCCCCCTGACG
AGCATCACAAAAATCGACGCTCAAGTCAGAGGTGGCGAAACCCGACAGGACTATAAAGATACCAGGCGTT
TCCCCCTGGAAGCTCCCTCGTGCGCTCTCCTGTTCCGACCCTGCCGCTTACCGGATACCTGTCCGCCTTT
CTCCCTTCGGGAAGCGTGGCGCTTTCTCATAGCTCACGCTGTAGGTATCTCAGTTCGGTGTAGGTCGTTC
GCTCCAAGCTGGGCTGTGTGCACGAACCCCCCGTTCAGCCCGACCGCTGCGCCTTATCCGGTAACTATCG
TCTTGAGTCCAACCCGGTAAGACACGACTTATCGCCACTGGCAGCAGCCACTGGTAACAGGATTAGCAGA
GCGAGGTATGTAGGCGGTGCTACAGAGTTCTTGAAGTGGTGGCCTAACTACGGCTACACTAGAAGAACAG
TATTTGGTATCTGCGCTCTGCTGAAGCCAGTTACCTTCGGAAAAAGAGTTGGTAGCTCTTGATCCGGCAA
ACAAACCACCGCTGGTAGCGGTGGTTTTTTTGTTTGCAAGCAGCAGATTACGCGCAGAAAAAAAGGATCT
CAAGAAGATCCTTTGATCTTTTCTACGGGGTCTGACGCTCAGTGGAACGAAAACTCACGTTAAGGGATTT
TGGTCATGAGATTATCAAAAAGGATCTTCACCTAGATCCTTTTAAATTAAAAATGAAGTTTTAAATCAAT
CTAAAGTATATATGAGTAAACTTGGTCTGACAGTTACCAATGCTTAATCAGTGAGGCACCTATCTCAGCG
ATCTGTCTATTTCGTTCATCCATAGTTGCCTGACTCCCCGTCGTGTAGATAACTACGATACGGGAGGGCT
TACCATCTGGCCCCAGTGCTGCAATGATACCGCGAGACCCACGCTCACCGGCTCCAGATTTATCAGCAAT
AAACCAGCCAGCCGGAAGGGCCGAGCGCAGAAGTGGTCCTGCAACTTTATCCGCCTCCATCCAGTCTATT
AATTGTTGCCGGGAAGCTAGAGTAAGTAGTTCGCCAGTTAATAGTTTGCGCAACGTTGTTGCCATTGCTA
CAGGCATCGTGGTGTCACGCTCGTCGTTTGGTATGGCTTCATTCAGCTCCGGTTCCCAACGATCAAGGCG
AGTTACATGATCCCCCATGTTGTGCAAAAAAGCGGTTAGCTCCTTCGGTCCTCCGATCGTTGTCAGAAGT
AAGTTGGCCGCAGTGTTATCACTCATGGTTATGGCAGCACTGCATAATTCTCTTACTGTCATGCCATCCG
TAAGATGCTTTTCTGTGACTGGTGAGTACTCAACCAAGTCATTCTGAGAATAGTGTATGCGGCGACCGAG
TTGCTCTTGCCCGGCGTCAATACGGGATAATACCGCGCCACATAGCAGAACTTTAAAAGTGCTCATCATT
GGAAAACGTTCTTCGGGGCGAAAACTCTCAAGGATCTTACCGCTGTTGAGATCCAGTTCGATGTAACCCA
CTCGTGCACCCAACTGATCTTCAGCATCTTTTACTTTCACCAGCGTTTCTGGGTGAGCAAAAACGGGAAG
GCAAAATGCCGCAAAAAAGGGAATAAGGGCGACACGGAAATGTTGAATACTCATACTCTTCCTTTTTCAA
TATTATTGAAGCATTTATCAGGGTTATTGTCTCATGAGCGGATACATATTTGAATGTATTTAGAAAAATA
AACAAATAGGGGTTCCGCGCACATTTCCCCGAAAAGTGCCAC
